>Addgene plasmid #26518 | pJC101.1-npp-1 | depositor partial sequence | sequence record 12546 | Author sequence
TTATATTTTTTAAATTTGTTTATTTCAGACGAGATATGAAATTGGAAATTCGCATTGTTGTTGTAACCGT
TTTGCTATCTGCAGTTCTCGCCGATTACTATAATTCTGACGATTCAGATTCAAAGAAACGCTCATTTGTT
AGACTTGGAAAACGAGCTTCGTTCGTGAGATTAGGCCGGTCTGGCTATGAATGGCAATCTCCATTTGTGA
AAAAAGCATCCTTCGTGAGATTGGGCAAGAAAAGTCGACTTGATTATGAACCAGTAGATGATTATAATAA
AAGAGCTTCATTTGTAAGATTGGGTCGAACTTACGAATAAGACGACCTTGATCACGAATATCAGAAGAAA
GCTCTTTTGTCAGACTTGGATGATTGACAAAAAATTTCTTTTTTTGTGATTTTTGGATTTAAAATAAAAA
ATTACTGTATCTTAAAAAAAAAAAAAAAAAAAAAAAAAAAAAAAAAAAAAAAAAAAAAA
