>Addgene plasmid #26518 | pJC101.1-npp-1 | addgene partial sequence | sequence record 32724 | 26518 with T3
CGGGAAGCTGGGCTCCCCGCGGTGGCGGCCCACGCATTTTTTTTTTTTTTTTTTTTTTTTTTTTTTTTTT
TTTTTTTTTTTTTAANAAACNGGTAATTTTTTATTTTAAATCCCAAAATCCCAAAAAAAGAAATTTTTTG
