>Addgene plasmid #26518 | pJC101.1-npp-1 | addgene partial sequence | sequence record 32725 | 26518 with SP6
GCTTGATATCGAATTCATTGTGTTGGGCATTGTTCTCCTTTTATATTTTTTAAATTTGTTTATTTCAGAC
GAGATATGAAATTGGAAATTCGCATTGTTGTTGTAACCGTTTTGCTATCTGCAGTTCTCGCCGATTACTA
TAATTCTGACGATTCAGATTCAAAGAAACGCTCATTTGTTAGACTTGGAAAACGAGCTTCGTTCGTGAGA
TTAGGCCGGTCTGGCTATGAATGGCAATCTCCATTTGTGAAAAAAGCATCCTTCGTGAGATTGGGCAAGA
AAAGTCGACTTGATTATGAACCAGTAGATGATTATAATAAAAGAGCTTCATTTGTAAGATTGGGTCGAAC
TTACGAATAAGACGACCTTGATCACGAATATCAGAAGAAAGCTCTTTTGTCAGACTTGGATGATTGACAA
AAAATTTCTTTTTTTGTGATTTTTGGATTTAAAATAAAAAATTACTGTATCTTAAAAAAAAAAAAAAAAA
AAAAAAAAAAAAAAAAAAAAAAAAAAAANNNNNGAGGGCCGCCNCCGCGGTGGAGCTCCAGCTTTTGTTC
CAAGGTCTCCCTTTAGTGAGGGTTAATTCTCCCTAATAGTGAGTCGTATTAGGATCCGGCGCGCCTAGCA
TAACCCCTTGGGGCCTCTAAACGGGTCTTGAGGGGTTTTTTGACGCGTCGATTTCGGCCTATTGGTTAAA
AAATGAGCTGATTTAACAAAAATTTAACGCGAATTTTAACAAAATTCAGGGCGCAAGGGCTGCTAAAGGA
AGCGGAACACGTAGAAAGCCAGTCCGCAGAAAC
