[The description below was written by a language model from this plasmid's Addgene catalogue record.]
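Description:
pJC101.1-npp-1 is a bacterial plasmid built on the pJC53.2 backbone, a T/A cloning vector of about 3.2 kb designed for producing double-stranded RNA for RNAi and for making sense and antisense riboprobes. It is maintained at high copy number in standard E. coli cloning strains and is selected with both ampicillin and kanamycin. No feature table accompanies the record, so the origin of replication and the exact arrangement of the resistance cassettes are not stated.

The insert is a 479 bp fragment of npp-1 from the planarian Schmidtea mediterranea, amplified from an EST clone that had been carried in pBluescript. It was placed into the vector at Eam1105I sites, which are destroyed in the process; this is consistent with the T/A strategy, in which digestion of the vector leaves single-base overhangs that accept PCR products. According to the depositor's comments, in vitro transcription with T7 RNA polymerase yields dsRNA from the insert, which implies that both strands are transcribed from T7 promoters flanking the cloning site. SP6 or T3 RNA polymerase instead generates single-stranded transcripts, and the SP6 and T3 sites also serve as the 5′ and 3′ sequencing primer positions. The record does not say which of these two gives the sense strand and which the antisense strand.

The plasmid therefore serves as an in vitro transcription template rather than an expression vector. Its uses are RNAi knockdown of npp-1 in planarians and synthesis of labelled probes for in situ hybridisation. It comes from a genome-wide study of peptide hormones and their role in planarian germline development.
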