Addgene plasmid #26518: pJC101.1-npp-1
Depositing lab: Phillip Newmark. Depositing organization: University of Illinois at Urbana-Champaign. Publication: Genome-wide analyses reveal a role for peptide hormones in planarian germline development. Collins JJ, Hou X, Romanova EV, Lambrus BG, Miller CM, Saberi A, Sweedler JV, Newmark PA. PLoS Biol. 2010 . 8(10):e1000509. 10.1371/journal.pbio.1000509 PubMed 20967238.
Backbone
  Vector backbone: pJC53.2
  Backbone size w/o insert (bp): 3240
  Vector type: RNAi ; T/A Cloning Vector for dsRNA generation and the generation of sense and anti-sense probes
Growth in bacteria
  Bacterial resistance: Ampicillin and Kanamycin, 100 & 50 μg/mL
  Growth temperature: 37°C
  Growth strain: DH5alpha
  Copy number: High Copy
Gene/Insert
  Gene/Insert name: npp-1
  Species: S. mediterranea (planarian)
  Insert size (bp): 479
  GenBank ID: BK007036
  Cloning method: Restriction Enzyme; 5′ cloning site Eam1105I (destroyed during cloning); 3′ cloning site Eam1105I (destroyed during cloning)
  Sequencing primers: 5′ Sp6; 3′ T3
Resource information
  A portion of this plasmid was derived from a plasmid made by: Amplified from EST PL04023B1E01 in pBluescript
Terms and licenses: Academic/Nonprofit Terms; Industry Terms: Not Available to Industry
Depositor comments: dsRNA can be generated by in vitro transcription with T7 RNA polymerase and single stranded probes can be generated with SP6 or T3 RNA polymerases.
How to cite: pJC101.1-npp-1 was a gift from Phillip Newmark (Addgene plasmid # 26518 ; http://n2t.net/addgene:26518 ; RRID:Addgene_26518)
